Addgene plasmid #198665: pEM.H01L
Purpose: An Easy Modular Integrative fuSion-ready Expression toolkit (Easy-MISE toolkit) for fast engineering of heterologous productions in Saccharomyces cerevisiae
Depositing lab: Paola Branduardi. Depositing organization: Universita degli Studi di Milano-Bicocca. Publication: Easy Modular Integrative fuSion-ready Expression (Easy-MISE) Toolkit for Fast Engineering of Heterologous Productions in Saccharomyces cerevisiae. Maestroni L, Butti P, Milanesi R, Pagliari S, Campone L, Serra I, Branduardi P. ACS Synth Biol. 2023 Apr 14. doi: 10.1021/acssynbio.3c00015. PubMed 37058502.
Backbone
  Vector backbone: pGA-blue
  Backbone manufacturer: IndBioTech Lab
  Vector type: Yeast Expression, Synthetic Biology
Growth in bacteria
  Bacterial resistance: Kanamycin, 50 μg/mL
  Growth temperature: 37°C
  Growth strain: DH5alpha
  Copy number: High Copy
Gene/Insert
  Gene/Insert name: X3_UP
  Species: S. cerevisiae (budding yeast)
  Cloning method: Unknown
Terms and licenses: Academic/Nonprofit Terms; Industry Terms: Not Available to Industry
Depositor comments: Cloning Method: Goldon Gate Assembly
How to cite: pEM.H01L was a gift from Paola Branduardi (Addgene plasmid # 198665 ; http://n2t.net/addgene:198665 ; RRID:Addgene_198665)
