[The description below was written by a language model from this plasmid's Addgene catalogue record and pLannotate feature annotations shown in this document.]
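Description:
pEM.H01L is a small (about 2.4 kb) part-storage plasmid from the Easy-MISE (Easy Modular Integrative fuSion-ready Expression) toolkit, a modular cloning system designed to speed up the engineering of heterologous production pathways in Saccharomyces cerevisiae. It is built on the pGA-blue backbone and is catalogued as a yeast expression and synthetic biology vector, although the plasmid itself carries only bacterial maintenance functions. It replicates in E. coli at high copy number from a ColE1/pUC-type origin and is selected with kanamycin through an aph(3')-Ia aminoglycoside phosphotransferase gene. The annotation shows no yeast replication origin, centromere or auxotrophic marker, which fits a toolkit intended for chromosomal integration rather than episomal maintenance.

The insert is recorded as X3_UP, a sequence from S. cerevisiae. The name suggests an upstream homology arm for a genomic integration locus designated X3, which would pair with a matching downstream arm to direct assembled expression cassettes into the genome by homologous recombination. The record does not spell out this role, however, and the insert itself is not picked up by the automated annotation. It presumably lies in the unannotated region downstream of the origin. The only other annotated feature is a very short lacI fragment, most likely a remnant of the backbone's original cloning region and not a functional repressor gene. The depositor notes that the plasmid was made by Golden Gate assembly, so the part is probably meant to be released and combined with other toolkit modules by Type IIS restriction–ligation, though the specific enzyme sites and overhangs are not stated. No promoter, terminator, tag or reporter is recorded for this construct.
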