Features (pLannotate 1.2.2; 3 found; start..end, strand, type, name):
    150..965     +  CDS            KanR: aminoglycoside phosphotransferase; aph(3')-Ia; confers resistance to kanamycin in bacteria or G418 (Geneticin®) in eukaryotes
   1050..1638    +  rep_origin     ori: high-copy-number ColE1/pMB1/pBR322/pUC origin of replication
   1821..1864    +  CDS            lacI (fragment): lac repressor; lacI; The lac repressor binds to the lac operator to inhibit transcription in E. coli. This inhibition can be relieved by adding lactose or isopropyl-β-D-thiogalactopyranoside (IPTG).
>Addgene plasmid #198665 | pEM.H01L | addgene full sequence | sequence record 393292 | Addgene NGS Result
GACCCTGTCAGACCAAGTTTACTCATATATACTTTAGATTGATTTAAAACTTCATTTTTAATTTAAAAGG
ATCTAGGTGAAGATCCTTTTTGATAATCTCATGAACAATAAAACTGTCTGCTTACATAAACAGTAATACA
AGGGGTGTTATGAGCCATATTCAACGGGAAACGTCTTGCTCTAGGCCGCGATTAAATTCCAACATGGATG
CTGATTTATATGGGTATAAATGGGCTCGCGATAATGTCGGGCAATCAGGTGCGACAATCTATCGATTGTA
TGGGAAGCCCGATGCGCCAGAGTTGTTTCTGAAACATGGCAAAGGTAGCGTTGCCAATGATGTTACAGAT
GAGATGGTCAGACTAAACTGGCTGACGGAATTTATGCCTCTTCCGACCATCAAGCATTTTATCCGTACTC
CTGATGATGCATGGTTACTCACCACTGCGATCCCCGGGAAAACAGCATTCCAGGTATTAGAAGAATATCC
TGATTCAGGTGAAAATATTGTTGATGCGCTGGCAGTGTTCCTGCGCCGGTTGCATTCGATTCCTGTTTGT
AATTGTCCTTTTAACAGCGATCGCGTATTTCGACTCGCTCAGGCGCAATCACGAATGAATAACGGTTTGG
TTGATGCGAGTGATTTTGATGACGAGCGTAATGGCTGGCCTGTTGAACAAGTCTGGAAAGAAATGCATAA
ACTTTTGCCATTCTCACCGGATTCAGTCGTCACTCATGGTGATTTCTCACTTGATAACCTTATTTTTGAC
GAGGGGAAATTAATAGGTTGTATTGATGTTGGACGAGTCGGAATCGCAGACCGATACCAGGATCTTGCCA
TCCTATGGAACTGCCTCGGTGAGTTTTCTCCTTCATTACAGAAACGGCTTTTTCAAAAATATGGTATTGA
TAATCCTGATATGAATAAATTGCAGTTTCATTTGATGCTCGATGAGTTTTTCTAAGAATTAATTCATGAC
CAAAATCCCTTAACGTGAGTTTTCGTTCCACTGAGCGTCAGACCCCGTAGAAAAGATCAAAGGATCTTCT
TGAGATCCTTTTTTTCTGCGCGTAATCTGCTGCTTGCAAACAAAAAAACCACCGCTACCAGCGGTGGTTT
GTTTGCCGGATCAAGAGCTACCAACTCTTTTTCCGAAGGTAACTGGCTTCAGCAGAGCGCAGATACCAAA
TACTGTTCTTCTAGTGTAGCCGTAGTTAGGCCACCACTTCAAGAACTCTGTAGCACCGCCTACATACCTC
GCTCTGCTAATCCTGTTACCAGTGGCTGCTGCCAGTGGCGATAAGTCGTGTCTTACCGGGTTGGACTCAA
GACGATAGTTACCGGATAAGGCGCAGCGGTCGGGCTGAACGGGGGGTTCGTGCACACAGCCCAGCTTGGA
GCGAACGACCTACACCGAACTGAGATACCTACAGCGTGAGCTATGAGAAAGCGCCACGCTTCCCGAAGGG
AGAAAGGCGGACAGGTATCCGGTAAGCGGCAGGGTCGGAACAGGAGAGCGCACGAGGGAGCTTCCAGGGG
GAAACGCCTGGTATCTTTATAGTCCTGTCGGGTTTCGCCACCTCTGACTTGAGCGTCGATTTTTGTGATG
CTCGTCAGGGGGGCGGAGCCTATGGAAAAACGCCAGCAACGCGGCCTTTTTACGGTTCCTGGCCTTTTGC
TGGCCTTTTGCTCACATGTTCTTTCCTGCGTTATCCCCTGATTCTGTGGATAACCGTATTACCGCCTTTG
AGTGAGCTGATACCGCTCGCCGCAGCCGAACGACCGAGCGCAGCGAGTCAGTGAGCGAGGAAGCGGAAGA
GCGCCCAATACGCAAACCGCCTCTCCCCGCGCGTTGGCCGATTCTGGTCTCCTGCCAGAACGAGATCTTT
GTGTTCGGTTACCCGGCTCAGATCCTAACTTCTTCTTTTGGTATGTTTATTCGTATAAGTTACTGTTGTC
CACAGGCAATACTCTGCAGAAAATTAAAACGGCATTAATGCTAGGACAACCAGAATTGTTACTACTGTAT
GTGCGATAGTTGATAACTGCAACATTATGCCCGGTATATTCTCAAAAAACCCTATTACTGCATACGAAGA
AATCGCAAGAGAAATCTTTCGGTTTGGAAAAGCTCACTGTGAGGTTCCTTGGAGCCAATAGTAATACAGC
ACAATCCAAGGAAAAATCTGGCCTATATGCAAGGAAGGAGAGATAGTCAAAAGCATTCTTTCCCCTAGAA
GTTGGTGCATATATGGCATCGTTAAAACATATTACCCCCAAAATTTCTTCTCTAAACGATGTGCTTGGCC
TTTGTTTTGGTTTTTGATGTCGGTCGTTTGAGGCCCCTTGCGGAAAATCGAGATCGCCGAATGGCACGCG
AGGGAAGGGAAATAAGGTTTAAAGGCACTGAAACAATAGGCAAGAAGTAGGCGAACTAAGA
